Addgene plasmid #223200: pGBSedit Sham
Purpose: Group B Streptococcus Efficient Genome Editing with Modular crRNA
Depositing lab: Thomas Hooven. Publication: A Cas12a Toolbox for Rapid and Flexible Group B Streptococcus Genomic Editing and CRISPRi. Hillebrand GH, Carlin SC, Giacobe EJ, Stephenson HA, Collins J, Hooven TA. Mol Microbiol. 2025 Nov;124(5):449-461. doi: 10.1111/mmi.70022. Epub 2025 Sep 13. PubMed 40944362.
Backbone
  Vector backbone: pJC005.em
  Vector type: CRISPR
Growth in bacteria
  Bacterial resistance: Erythromycin, 200 μg/mL
  Growth temperature: 37°C
  Growth strain: DH5alpha
  Copy number: Unknown
Gene/Insert
  Gene/Insert name: N/A
Terms and licenses: Academic/Nonprofit Terms; Industry Terms: Not Available to Industry
How to cite: pGBSedit Sham was a gift from Thomas Hooven (Addgene plasmid # 223200 ; http://n2t.net/addgene:223200 ; RRID:Addgene_223200)
