[The description below was written by a language model from this plasmid's Addgene catalogue record and pLannotate feature annotations shown in this document.]
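Description:
pGBSedit Sham is an 11.1 kb CRISPR plasmid built on the pJC005.em backbone and intended for Cas12a-based genome editing in Group B Streptococcus (Streptococcus agalactiae). It is an E. coli/streptococcal shuttle vector. A high-copy ColE1/pUC-type origin supports propagation in E. coli strains such as DH5alpha, while the repS replication gene and copR copy-control gene, of the pIP501 plasmid type, provide replication functions for Gram-positive hosts. Selection relies on an erm rRNA methyltransferase gene, which confers erythromycin (macrolide-lincosamide-streptogramin B) resistance and can serve as the marker in both hosts. A short traI fragment is also annotated next to the E. coli origin. It probably marks a remnant of a conjugative transfer-origin region, although the record does not comment on it.

The main payload is a full-length cas12a (cpf1) coding sequence matching the Acidaminococcus sp. enzyme. It sits downstream of a tet operator, with a divergently oriented tetR repressor gene, an arrangement that suggests tetracycline-class inducers control nuclease expression; the promoter itself is not annotated. Fragments of a pUC multiple cloning site and lacZα lie downstream of cas12a and may correspond to the cloning region for the "modular crRNA" named in the stated purpose, but the table does not annotate a crRNA cassette. No insert is listed, and the "Sham" name suggests a non-targeting control version for comparison with targeting derivatives, though the record does not say so explicitly. The table also calls a S. pyogenes Cas9 tracrRNA, which Cas12a does not need; this may be a backbone remnant or an annotation artefact.
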