Features (pLannotate 1.2.2; 11 found; start..end, strand, type, name):
    226..960     +  CDS            erm: ERM_STREE - Experimental evidence at protein level: Swiss-Prot protein existence level 1. This protein produces a dimethylation of the adenine residue at position 2085 in 23S rRNA, resulting in reduced affinity between ribosomes and macrolide-lincosamide-streptogramin B antibiotics. From Streptococcus pneumoniae.
   1289..1570    +  CDS            copR: COPR_STRAG - Protein predicted: Swiss-Prot protein existence level 4. Involved in copy control of plasmid pIP501. From Streptococcus agalactiae.
   2281..3768    +  CDS            repS: REPS_STRPY - Protein predicted: Swiss-Prot protein existence level 4. Essential for replication. From Streptococcus pyogenes.
   4505..4583    -  misc_RNA       tracrRNA: trans-activating CRISPR RNA for the Streptococcus pyogenes CRISPR/Cas9 system
   4706..5294    -  rep_origin     ori: high-copy-number ColE1/pMB1/pBR322/pUC origin of replication
   5470..5544    +  CDS            traI (fragment): TRAI6_ECOLX - Experimental evidence at protein level: Swiss-Prot protein existence level 1. The initiation process of transfer DNA synthesis requires the interaction of at least three plasmid-specific components (TraH, I, and J) at the transfer origin resulting in the assembly of a specialised nucleoprotein complex - the relaxosome. Site- and strand-specific cleavage at the transfer origin is dependent on TraI and TraJ. From Escherichia coli.
   5697..6317    -  CDS            tetR: TETR2_ECOLX - Experimental evidence at protein level: Swiss-Prot protein existence level 1. TetR is the repressor of the tetracycline resistance element; its N-terminal region forms a helix-turn-helix structure and binds DNA. Binding of tetracycline to TetR reduces the repressor affinity for the tetracycline resistance gene (tetA) promoter operator sites. From Escherichia coli.
   6427..6445    +  protein_bind   tet operator: bacterial operator O1 for the tetR and tetA genes tetracycline repressor TetR
   6510..10430   +  CDS            cas12a: CS12A_ACISB - Also known as cpf1 From Acidaminococcus sp. (strain BV3L6).
  10449..10476   +  misc_feature   MCS (fragment): pUC18/19 multiple cloning site
  10780..10934   +  CDS            lacZα (fragment): LacZα fragment of β-galactosidase; lacZ fragment
>Addgene plasmid #223200 | pGBSedit Sham | addgene full sequence | sequence record 451877 | Addgene NGS Result
AAAAAGATATAATGGGAGATAAGACGGTTCGTGTTCGTGCTGACTTGCACCATATCATAAAAATCGAAAC
AGCAAAGAATGGCGGAAACGTAAAAGAAGTTATGGAAATAAGACTTAGAAGCAAACTTAAGAGTGTGTTG
ATAGTGCAGTATCTTAAAATTTTGTATAATAGGAATTGAAGTTAAATTAGATGCTAAAAATTTGTAATTA
AGAAGGAGTGATTACATGAACAAAAATATAAAATATTCTCAAAACTTTTTAACGAGTGAAAAAGTACTCA
ACCAAATAATAAAACAATTGAATTTAAAAGAAACCGATACCGTTTACGAAATTGGAACAGGTAAAGGGCA
TTTAACGACGAAACTGGCTAAAATAAGTAAACAGGTAACGTCTATTGAATTAGACAGTCATCTATTCAAC
TTATCGTCAGAAAAATTAAAACTGAATACTCGTGTCACTTTAATTCACCAAGATATTCTACAGTTTCAAT
TCCCTAACAAACAGAGGTATAAAATTGTTGGGAGTATTCCTTACCATTTAAGCACACAAATTATTAAAAA
AGTGGTTTTTGAAAGCCATGCGTCTGACATCTATCTGATTGTTGAAGAAGGATTCTACAAGCGTACCTTG
GATATTCACCGAACACTAGGGTTGCTCTTGCACACTCAAGTCTCGATTCAGCAATTGCTTAAGCTGCCAG
CGGAATGCTTTCATCCTAAACCAAAAGTAAACAGTGTCTTAATAAAACTTACCCGCCATACCACAGATGT
TCCAGATAAATATTGGAAGCTATATACGTACTTTGTTTCAAAATGGGTCAATCGAGAATATCGTCAACTG
TTTACTAAAAATCAGTTTCATCAAGCAATGAAACACGCCAAAGTAAACAATTTAAGTACCGTTACTTATG
AGCAAGTATTGTCTATTTTTAATAGTTATCTATTATTTAACGGGAGGAAATAATTCTATGAGTCGCTTTT
GTAAATTTGGAAAGTTACACGTTACTAAAGGGAATGTAGATAAATTATTAGGTATACTACTGACAGCTTC
CAAGGAGCTAAAGAGGTCCCTAGCGCTTAGAATCGCTTTAGGAAACACGATCCAGTCCAATAATCGTCGA
TAAAAACTTTTGAAAAAGGTTGGTGAAATTACCTACTTTTGGAATAATCACAAATCACAAGTGATTAATC
ACAAATCACAAGTGATTAATCACTTGTTTATTAAGATATTAAAAGCTATAATTTAAATAAAGCGTGAATT
TTATTACACAAAAAGAGGGGGGAGAAACTTGGAACTAGCATTTAGAGAAAGCTTAAAAAAGATGAGAGGT
ACCAAATCAAAAGAAAAATTCTCCCAAGAATTAGAAATGAGTAGATCAAATTATTCACGAATAGAATCAG
GAAAATCAGATCCAACCATAAAAACACTAGAACAAATTGCAAAGTTAACTAACTCAACGCTAGTAGTGGA
TTTAATCCCAAATGAGCCAACAGAACCAGAACCAGAAACAGAATCAGAACAAGTAACATTGGATTTAGAA
ATGGAAGAAGAAAAAAGCAATGACTTCGTGTGAATAATGCGCGAAATCGTTGCTTATTTTTTTTAAAAGC
GGTATACTAGATATAACGAAACAACGAACTGAATAGAAACGAAAAAAGAGCCATGACACATTTATAAAAT
GTTTGACGACATTTTATAAATGCATAGCCCGATAAGATTGCCAAACCAACGCTTATCAGTTAGTCAGATG
AACTCTTCCCTCGTAAGAAGTTATTTAATTAACTTTGTTTGAAGACGGTATATAACCGTACTATCATTAT
ATAGGGAAATCAGAGAGTTTTCAAGTATCTAAGCTACTGAATTTAAGAATTGTTAAGCAATCAATCGGAA
ATCGTTTGATTGCTTTTTTTGTATTCATTTATAGAAGGTGGAGTTTGTATGAATCATGATGAATGTAAAA
CTTATATAAAAAATAGTTTATTGGAGATAAGAAAATTAGCAAATATCTATACACTAGAAACGTTTAAGAA
AGAGTTAGAAAAGAGAAATATCTACTTAGAAACAAAATCAGATAAGTATTTTTCTTCGGAGGGGGAAGAT
TATATATATAAGTTAATAGAAAATAACAAAATAATTTATTCGATTAGTGGAAAAAAATTGACTTATAAAG
GAAAAAAATCTTTTTCAAAACATGCAATATTGAAACAGTTGAATGAAAAAGCAAACCAAGTTAATTAAAC
AACCTATTTTATAGGATTTATAGGAAAGGAGAACAGCTGAATGAATATCCCTTTTGTTGTAGAAACTGTG
CTTCATGACGGCTTGTTAAAGTACAAATTTAAAAATAGTAAAATTCGCTCAATCACTACCAAGCCAGGTA
AAAGCAAAGGGGCTATTTTTGCGTATCGCTCAAAATCAAGCATGATTGGCGGTCGTGGTGTTGTTCTGAC
TTCCGAGGAAGCGATTCAAGAAAATCAAGATACATTTACACATTGGACACCCAACGTTTATCGTTATGGA
ACGTATGCAGACGAAAACCGTTCATACACGAAAGGACATTCTGAAAACAATTTAAGACAAATCAATACCT
TCTTTATTGATTTTGATATTCACACGGCAAAAGAAACTATTTCAGCAAGCGATATTTTAACAACCGCTAT
TGATTTAGGTTTTATGCCTACTATGATTATCAAATCTGATAAAGGTTATCAAGCATATTTTGTTTTAGAA
ACGCCAGTCTATGTGACTTCAAAATCAGAATTTAAATCTGTCAAAGCAGCCAAAATAATTTCGCAAAATA
TCCGAGAATATTTTGGAAAGTCTTTGCCAGTTGATCTAACGTGTAATCATTTTGGTATTGCTCGCATACC
AAGAACGGACAATGTAGAATTTTTTGATCCTAATTACCGTTATTCTTTCAAAGAATGGCAAGATTGGTCT
TTCAAACAAACAGATAATAAGGGCTTTACTCGTTCAAGTCTAACGGTTTTAAGCGGTACAGAAGGCAAAA
AACAAGTAGATGAACCCTGGTTTAATCTCTTATTGCACGAAACGAAATTTTCAGGAGAAAAGGGTTTAAT
AGGGCGTAATAACGTCATGTTTACCCTCTCTTTAGCCTACTTTAGTTCAGGCTATTCAATCGAAACGTGC
GAATATAATATGTTTGAGTTTAATAATCGATTAGATCAACCCTTAGAAGAAAAAGAAGTAATCAAAATTG
TTAGAAGTGCCTATTCAGAAAACTATCAAGGGGCTAATAGGGAATACATTACCATTCTTTGCAAAGCTTG
GGTATCAAGTGATTTAACCAGTAAAGATTTATTTGTCCGTCAAGGGTGGTTTAAATTCAAGAAAAAAAGA
AGCGAACGTCAACGTGTTCATTTGTCAGAATGGAAAGAAGATTTAATGGCTTATATTAGCGAAAAATCAG
ATGTATACAAGCCTTATTTAGTGACGACCAAAAAAGAGATTAGAGAAGTGCTAGGCATTCCTGAACGGAC
ATTAGATAAATTGCTGAAGGTACTGAAGGCGAATCAGGAAATTTTCTTTAAGATTAAACCAGGAAGAAAT
GGTGGCATTCAACTTGCTAGTGTTAAATCATTGTTGCTATCGATCATTAAAGTAAAAAAAGAAGAAAAAG
AAAGCTATATAAAGGCGCTGACAAATTCTTTTGACTTAGAGCATACATTCATTCAAGAGACTTTAAACAA
GCTAGCAGAACGCCCTAAAACGGACACACAACTCGATTTGTTTAGCTATGATACAGGCTGAAAATAAAAC
CCGCACTATGCCATTACATTTATATCTATGATACGTGTTTGTTTTTTCTTTGCTGTTTAGCGAATGATTA
GCAGAAATATACAGAGTAAGATTTTAATTAATTATTAGGGGGAGAAGGAGAGAGTAGCCCGAAAACTTTT
AGTTGGCTTGGACTGAACGAAGTGAGGGAAAGGCTACTAAAACGTCGAGGGGCAGTGAGAGCGAAGCGAA
CACTTGATTTTTTAATTTTCTATCTTTTATAGGTCATTAGAGTATACTTATTTGTCCTATAAACTATTTA
GCAGCATAATAGATTTATTGAATAGGTCATTTAAGTTGAGCATATTAGAGGAGGAAAATCTTGGAGAAAT
ATTTGAAGAACCCGATTACATGGATTGGATTAGTTCTTGTGGTTACGTGGTTTTTAACTAAAAGTAGTGA
ATTTTTGATTTTTGGTGTGTGTGTCTTGTTGTCAGTATTTGCTAGTCAAAGTGATTAAATAGAATTCTCA
TGTTTGACAGCTTATCATCGGAGCTCCGATGATAAGCTGTCAAACATGAGAATTCCCGGGGATCCTTACG
AAATCATCCTGTGGAGCTTAGTAGGTTTAGCAAGATGGCAGCGCCTAAATGTAGAATGATAAAAGGATTA
AGAGATTAATTTCCCTAAAAATGATAAAACAAGCGTTTTGAAAGCGCTTGTTTTTTTGGTTTGCAGTCAG
AGTAGAATAGAAGTATCAAAAAAAGCACCGACTCGGTGCCACTTTTTCAAGTTGATAACGGACTAGCCTT
ATTTTAACTTGCTATGCTGTTAAGAATGGTTCCAACGCTCACTCAAAGGCGGTAATACGGTTATCCACAG
AATCAGGGGATAACGCAGGAAAGAACATGTGAGCAAAAGGCCAGCAAAAGGCCAGGAACCGTAAAAAGGC
CGCGTTGCTGGCGTTTTTCCATAGGCTCCGCCCCCCTGACGAGCATCACAAAAATCGACGCTCAAGTCAG
AGGTGGCGAAACCCGACAGGACTATAAAGATACCAGGCGTTTCCCCCTGGAAGCTCCCTCGTGCGCTCTC
CTGTTCCGACCCTGCCGCTTACCGGATACCTGTCCGCCTTTCTCCCTTCGGGAAGCGTGGCGCTTTCTCA
TAGCTCACGCTGTAGGTATCTCAGTTCGGTGTAGGTCGTTCGCTCCAAGCTGGGCTGTGTGCACGAACCC
CCCGTTCAGCCCGACCGCTGCGCCTTATCCGGTAACTATCGTCTTGAGTCCAACCCGGTAAGACACGACT
TATCGCCACTGGCAGCAGCCACTGGTAACAGGATTAGCAGAGCGAGGTATGTAGGCGGTGCTACAGAGTT
CTTGAAGTGGTGGCCTAACTACGGCTACACTAGAAGAACAGTATTTGGTATCTGCGCTCTGCTGAAGCCA
GTTACCTTCGGAAAAAGAGTTGGTAGCTCTTGATCCGGCAAACAAACCACCGCTGGTAGCGGTGGTTTTT
TTGTTTGCAAGCAGCAGATTACGCGCAGAAAAAAAGGATCTCAAGAAGATCCTTTGATCTTTTCTACGGG
GTCTGACGCTCAGTGGAACGAAAACTCACGTTAAGGGATTTTGGTCATGAGATTATCAAAAAGGATCTTC
ACCTAGATCCTTTTAAATTAAAAATGAAGTTTTAAATCAATCTAAAGTATATATGAGTAAAGATGTGATC
CGTAGCGGTATGCGCTCCATCAAGAAGAGCGACTTCGCGGAGCTGGTGAAGTACATCACCGACGAGCAAG
GCAAGACCGATCGGGCCCCCTGCAGGATAAAAAAATTGTAGATAAATTTTATAAAATAGTTTTATCTACA
ATTTTTTTATCAGGAAACAGCTATGACCGCGGCCGCTGTATCCACATAAAAATAAGAAGCCTGCATTTGC
AGGCTTCTTATTTTTATGGTACCTTAAGACCCACTTTCACATTTAAGTTGTTTTTCTAATCCGCATATGA
TCAATTCAAGGCCGAATAAGAAGGCTGGCTCTGCACCTTGGTGATCAAATAATTCGATAGCTTGTCGTAA
TAATGGCGGCATACTATCAGTAGTAGGTGTTTCCCTTTCTTCTTTAGCGACTTGATGCTCTTGATCTTCC
AATACGCAACCTAAAGTAAAATGCCCCACAGCGCTGAGTGCATATAATGCATTCTCTAGTGAAAAACCTT
GTTGGCATAAAAAGGCTAATTGATTTTCGAGAGTTTCATACTGTTTTTCTGTAGGCCGTGTACCTAAATG
TACTTTTGCTCCATCTCGGTGACTTAGTAAAGCACATCTAAAACTTTTAGCGTTATTACGTAAAAAATCT
TGCCAGCTTTCCCCTTCTAAAGGGCAAAAGTGAGTATGGTGCCTATCTAACATCTCAATGGCTAAGGCGT
CGAGCAAAGCCCGCTTATTTTTTACATGCCAATACAATGTAGGCTGCTCTACACCTAGCTTCTGGGCGAG
TTTACGGGTTGTTAAACCTTCGATTCCGACCTCATTAAGCAGCTCTAATGCGCTGTTAATCACTTTACTT
TTATCTAATCTAGACATCATTAATTCCTCCTTTTTGTTGACATTATATCATTGATAGAGTTATTTGTCAA
ACTAGTTTTTTATTTCGATGCCCTGGACTTCATGAAAAACTAAAAAAAATATTGACACTCTATCATTGAT
AGAGTATAATTAAAATAAGCTTGATCGTAGCGTTAACAGATCTGAGCTCCTGCAGTAAAGGAGGTTTTTA
TGACACAGTTTGAAGGCTTCACCAATCTCTACCAGGTCAGCAAGACGCTACGTTTTGAGCTTATCCCGCA
GGGAAAAACCCTGAAACACATTCAGGAACAGGGGTTCATAGAGGAAGATAAGGCGCGTAACGACCATTAT
AAAGAACTGAAGCCTATAATCGACCGTATTTATAAAACGTACGCGGATCAGTGCCTGCAGCTGGTTCAGC
TGGATTGGGAGAATCTGTCCGCGGCTATTGATAGCTATCGCAAAGAGAAGACCGAGGAAACCCGTAACGC
ACTGATTGAAGAGCAGGCGACCTATCGGAATGCGATCCATGATTACTTCATCGGCCGCACCGACAACCTG
ACCGATGCAATTAACAAACGTCACGCAGAGATTTACAAAGGTCTGTTTAAAGCAGAGTTATTCAATGGCA
AGGTTCTGAAACAGCTGGGTACGGTCACCACCACCGAACACGAAAACGCACTGCTGAGGAGCTTTGATAA
ATTTACCACATATTTCAGCGGTTTCTATGAAAATCGTAAGAATGTATTTAGCGCCGAAGATATTTCCACC
GCAATTCCTCATCGTATTGTGCAGGATAATTTTCCGAAGTTTAAAGAAAATTGTCATATTTTTACCCGTC
TGATCACCGCGGTACCGAGCCTGCGAGAGCATTTTGAAAACGTTAAGAAAGCCATTGGAATTTTTGTCAG
TACCAGCATTGAAGAAGTGTTTTCGTTCCCGTTCTATAACCAACTGCTGACCCAGACCCAGATTGATCTG
TACAATCAGCTGCTGGGGGGCATAAGCCGCGAGGCAGGTACCGAAAAGATAAAGGGACTCAATGAGGTGC
TGAATCTGGCAATTCAGAAGAATGATGAAACGGCTCATATCATTGCTAGCCTGCCGCATCGTTTCATTCC
CCTGTTTAAGCAAATCCTGAGCGATCGCAATACACTGAGCTTTATCCTCGAAGAGTTTAAATCGGACGAA
GAAGTTATCCAGAGCTTTTGCAAATACAAAACCCTGCTGCGGAACGAAAATGTGCTGGAGACCGCTGAAG
CACTGTTTAATGAACTGAACTCGATCGACCTCACCCATATTTTTATATCCCACAAAAAACTGGAAACCAT
AAGCAGCGCTCTGTGTGACCATTGGGATACCCTGCGCAACGCCCTGTATGAACGGCGTATCAGCGAGCTG
ACCGGGAAAATCACCAAATCCGCAAAGGAAAAAGTTCAGCGTAGTCTGAAACACGAGGACATCAACCTGC
AAGAAATTATTAGCGCAGCAGGTAAAGAGCTGAGCGAAGCATTCAAACAGAAAACCAGCGAAATCCTGAG
CCATGCCCATGCTGCACTGGATCAGCCGCTGCCGACCACCCTGAAAAAACAGGAGGAAAAGGAGATTCTG
AAAAGCCAACTGGACAGCCTGCTGGGCCTGTATCACCTGCTGGACTGGTTTGCAGTCGATGAGAGCAACG
AGGTTGATCCTGAGTTCTCCGCTCGTCTGACCGGAATCAAGCTGGAGATGGAACCGAGTCTGTCGTTTTA
CAATAAAGCGCGTAATTACGCGACCAAGAAACCGTATAGCGTGGAAAAATTCAAACTGAACTTTCAGATG
CCGACCCTTGCAAGCGGATGGGACGTTAACAAAGAAAAAAACAATGGGGCAATTCTGTTTGTGAAAAATG
GCCTCTATTATCTGGGTATCATGCCGAAACAGAAAGGGCGCTACAAAGCCCTGTCATTTGAGCCGACCGA
GAAAACCTCAGAGGGTTTCGACAAGATGTACTACGATTATTTCCCGGATGCGGCAAAAATGATACCCAAA
TGTAGCACCCAACTGAAGGCAGTTACAGCCCACTTTCAGACCCATACCACCCCGATCCTGCTGTCGAACA
ATTTTATAGAGCCGCTGGAAATTACCAAAGAGATTTATGATCTGAATAATCCGGAAAAGGAGCCCAAGAA
ATTTCAGACGGCGTATGCAAAAAAGACCGGGGATCAGAAAGGTTATCGTGAAGCGCTGTGCAAATGGATT
GACTTTACCCGTGACTTTCTGTCAAAATATACCAAAACGACGAGCATTGATCTGAGCAGCCTACGTCCGA
GCAGCCAATATAAGGATCTGGGCGAATATTACGCCGAACTGAATCCGCTGCTCTACCATATTTCCTTCCA
ACGAATCGCTGAAAAAGAAATAATGGACGCCGTTGAAACCGGCAAACTGTATCTGTTTCAAATCTACAAC
AAAGATTTCGCCAAAGGCCATCACGGTAAGCCGAACCTGCATACCCTGTATTGGACCGGTCTGTTTAGCC
CGGAGAATCTGGCCAAAACCAGCATCAAGCTGAACGGACAGGCAGAACTGTTTTACCGCCCCAAAAGCCG
TATGAAAAGGATGGCACACCGCCTGGGCGAAAAAATGCTGAATAAGAAACTCAAAGATCAGAAAACGCCG
ATACCGGATACCCTTTATCAGGAGCTGTATGATTATGTTAACCACCGGCTGAGCCATGACCTGAGCGACG
AAGCGCGTGCACTGCTGCCGAACGTGATTACCAAGGAAGTCTCGCATGAAATTATTAAAGATCGGCGCTT
CACCAGTGATAAATTTTTCTTCCATGTACCGATCACCCTGAATTATCAAGCCGCAAATAGCCCTTCCAAA
TTTAATCAACGCGTGAATGCGTACCTGAAAGAGCATCCGGAGACCCCAATTATTGGCATAGACCGAGGAG
AACGCAATCTCATTTATATCACCGTCATTGATAGCACCGGTAAGATCCTGGAACAGCGTAGCCTGAATAC
CATTCAGCAGTTTGACTACCAGAAAAAGCTGGACAACAGAGAAAAGGAACGTGTAGCCGCCCGGCAGGCT
TGGAGTGTGGTGGGTACTATCAAGGATCTGAAGCAGGGGTATCTCTCCCAAGTTATCCATGAAATTGTCG
ATCTAATGATTCACTATCAAGCAGTAGTGGTACTGGAAAATCTGAATTTCGGTTTCAAAAGCAAACGTAC
AGGGATCGCTGAAAAAGCCGTTTATCAGCAGTTCGAGAAAATGCTGATAGACAAGCTGAATTGCCTGGTT
CTGAAAGATTATCCGGCAGAGAAGGTGGGCGGTGTGCTGAACCCGTACCAGCTGACTGATCAATTTACGA
GCTTTGCAAAAATGGGAACGCAGAGCGGTTTCCTGTTCTATGTTCCGGCGCCATATACCAGCAAGATAGA
CCCGCTGACAGGTTTCGTAGATCCGTTTGTCTGGAAAACCATTAAAAATCATGAAAGTCGCAAACATTTT
CTGGAGGGCTTTGATTTTCTGCACTATGACGTGAAAACCGGCGACTTCATTCTGCATTTTAAAATGAACC
GTAATCTGTCCTTTCAGCGCGGCCTGCCTGGCTTTATGCCGGCGTGGGACATTGTTTTTGAAAAGAATGA
GACACAGTTTGATGCCAAAGGTACCCCCTTTATTGCGGGGAAACGCATTGTGCCCGTTATAGAAAATCAC
CGCTTCACCGGACGGTATAGGGACTTGTACCCGGCAAATGAATTGATAGCGCTGCTGGAGGAGAAAGGTA
TTGTCTTTCGGGATGGATCAAACATCCTGCCGAAGCTGCTGGAGAACGATGACAGCCACGCAATAGACAC
CATGGTAGCGCTGATCCGAAGCGTGCTGCAGATGCGTAACAGTAATGCGGCTACGGGGGAAGACTACATT
AATAGCCCGGTCCGTGATCTGAACGGCGTTTGTTTCGATAGCAGATTTCAAAATCCGGAGTGGCCGATGG
ATGCCGATGCCAATGGAGCTTACCATATCGCTCTCAAAGGTCAGCTCCTACTGAACCATTTGAAAGAATC
AAAAGATCTGAAACTGCAGAACGGCATCTCGAATCAGGACTGGCTGGCCTACATTCAAGAACTGAGAAAC
TAATATGACCATGATTACGAATTCGAGCTCGGTACCCGGGGATCCTATAAGTTTTAATAAAACTTTAAAT
AGAAAAAGGCTTCTCTCATGAGAAGTCTTTTTTATTTAAAATAAATATAAAATAAAATAGAGGCTATAAA
TAGCCTCTATTTTATGTGAGAAATCCCTAAATAAAAAGATGCCAGTGTGCTGGAATTCGTCCACTAGTCA
TTCTACAGTTTATTCTTGACATTGCACTGTCCCCCTGGTATAATAACTATAATTTCTACTCTTGTAGATG
AGACGATCAGCCGCATCGTCTCAATTTCTACTCTTGTAGATCTCGAGGCCTGCAGACATGCAAGCTTGGC
ACTGGCCGTCGTTTTACAACGTCGTGACTGGGAAAACCCTGGCGTTACCCAACTTAATCGCCTTGCAGCA
CATCCCCCTTTCGCCAGCTGGCGTAATAGCGAAGAGGCCCGCACCGATCGCCCTTCCCAACAGTTGCGCA
GCCTGAATGGCGAATGGCGCTAGCATAAAAATAAGAAGCCTGCATTTGCAGGCTTCTTATTTTTATGGCG
CGCCGTTCTGAATCCTTAGCTAATGGTTCAACAGGTAACTATGACGAAGATAGCACCCTGGAGCAACCAG
GAATGAATTACTATCCCTTTTATCAAGAAGCGCACAAAAAGAAAAACGAAATGATACACCAATCAGTGCA
A
